Addgene plasmid #105697: MT2a_C21A
Purpose: Bacterial expression plasmids for production of recombinant metallothionein 2a C21A mutant
Depositing lab: Artur Krężel. Depositing organization: University of Wroclaw. Publication: The connection of alpha- and beta-domains in mammalian metallothionein-2 differentiates Zn(II) binding affinities, affects folding, and determines zinc buffering properties. Singh AK, Pomorski A, Wu S, Peris-Diaz MD, Czepczynska-Krezel H, Krezel A. Metallomics. 2023 Jun 1;15(6):mfad029. doi: 10.1093/mtomcs/mfad029. PubMed 37147085.
Backbone
  Vector backbone: pTyb21
  Backbone manufacturer: NEB
  Vector type: Bacterial Expression
Growth in bacteria
  Bacterial resistance: Ampicillin, 100 μg/mL
  Growth temperature: 37°C
  Growth strain: DH5alpha
  Copy number: High Copy
Gene/Insert
  Gene/Insert name: Metallothionein 2a
  Species: H. sapiens (human)
  Insert size (bp): 183
  Mutation: Cysteine 21 to Alanine
  Entrez Gene: MT2A (a.k.a. MT-2, MT-II, MT2)
  Tag / fusion protein: Chiting Binding Domanin-Intein (N terminal on backbone)
  Cloning method: Restriction Enzyme; 5′ cloning site SapI (destroyed during cloning); 3′ cloning site PstI (not destroyed)
Terms and licenses: Academic/Nonprofit Terms; Industry Terms: Not Available to Industry
How to cite: MT2a_C21A was a gift from Artur Krężel (Addgene plasmid # 105697 ; http://n2t.net/addgene:105697 ; RRID:Addgene_105697)
