[The description below was written by a language model from this plasmid's Addgene catalogue record and pLannotate feature annotations shown in this document.]
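Description:
MT2a_C21A is a bacterial expression plasmid built on the pTYB21 backbone, an intein-mediated purification vector, and is intended for producing a recombinant human metallothionein 2a (MT2A) variant in which cysteine 21 is replaced by alanine. It is maintained in E. coli under ampicillin selection through the β-lactamase gene and replicates from a ColE1/pMB1-type origin. The catalogue lists it as high copy, although the feature table also annotates a rop gene and a bom fragment carried over from pBR322-derived sequence. An M13 phage origin is present as well, along with remnants of a tetracycline resistance gene that are only fragments and should not be taken as a functional marker.

Expression is driven by a T7 promoter followed by a lac operator and the T7 gene 10 ribosome binding site, with a plasmid-borne lacI gene supplying repressor, so transcription requires a host providing T7 RNA polymerase and is inducible with IPTG. Tandem rrnB T1 terminators lie upstream of the cassette and a T7 terminator closes it. The open reading frame encodes the Saccharomyces cerevisiae VMA1 intein with a Bacillus circulans chitin binding domain inserted between its 5′ and 3′ regions, fused directly to the 183 bp metallothionein insert at the intein C-terminus. This arrangement allows the fusion to be captured on chitin resin and the target released by thiol-induced cleavage at the intein's C-terminal junction, leaving no tag on the protein. The automated annotation labels the insert as a rabbit metallothionein, which most likely reflects homology-based matching rather than the human origin recorded in the catalogue. The associated work concerns Zn(II) binding affinities, folding and zinc buffering in metallothionein-2.
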