Features (pLannotate 1.2.2; 23 found; start..end, strand, type, name):
      4..108     +  promoter       AmpR promoter: bla
    109..969     +  CDS            AmpR: β-lactamase; bla; confers resistance to ampicillin, carbenicillin, and related antibiotics
   1011..1524    -  rep_origin     M13 ori (sequence partly withheld): M13 bacteriophage origin of replication; arrow indicates direction of (+) strand synthesis
   1635..2223    +  rep_origin     ori: high-copy-number ColE1/pMB1/pBR322/pUC origin of replication
   2400..2490    -  misc_feature   bom (fragment): basis of mobility region from pBR322
   2592..2783    -  CDS            rop: Rop protein, which maintains plasmids at low copy number; rop
   2824..2934    +  CDS            mbeC (fragment): MBEC_ECOLX - Experimental evidence at protein level: Swiss-Prot protein existence level 1. Required for efficient mobilization of ColE1 plasmid and is thus essential to promote the specific transfer of the plasmid during conjugation. Probably functions by inducing DNA bending, helping the MbeA relaxase to melt the DNA around the nic site and cleave the phosphodiester bond. Binds specifically double-stranded DNA (dsDNA) containing the ColE1 oriT but does not recognize the inverted repeat (IR). From Escherichia coli.
   2969..3291    -  CDS            TcR (fragment): tetracycline efflux protein; tet; confers resistance to tetracycline
   3306..3327    -  protein_bind   CAP binding site: CAP binding activates transcription in the presence of cAMP. E. coli catabolite activator protein
   3340..4422    -  CDS            lacI: lac repressor; lacI; The lac repressor binds to the lac operator to inhibit transcription in E. coli. This inhibition can be relieved by adding lactose or isopropyl-β-D-thiogalactopyranoside (IPTG).
   4423..4500    -  promoter       lacI promoter: lacI
   4508..4601    -  CDS            TcR (fragment): tetracycline efflux protein; tet; confers resistance to tetracycline
   4653..4739    +  terminator     rrnB T1 terminator: Escherichia coli rrnB; transcription terminator T1 from the E. coli rrnB gene
   4836..4922    +  terminator     rrnB T1 terminator: Escherichia coli rrnB; transcription terminator T1 from the E. coli rrnB gene
   5057..5075    +  promoter       T7 promoter: promoter for bacteriophage T7 RNA polymerase
   5076..5100    +  protein_bind   lac operator: The lac repressor binds to the lac operator to inhibit transcription in E. coli. This inhibition can be relieved by adding lactose or isopropyl-β-D-thiogalactopyranoside (IPTG). lac repressor encoded by lacI
   5115..5137    +  RBS            RBS: efficient ribosome binding site from bacteriophage T7 gene 10 (Olins and Rangwala, 1989)
   5190..6008    +  CDS            Sce VMA intein 5' region: 5' region of the intein from the yeast Vma1 subunit of the vacuolar ATPase (Chong et al., 1998); Saccharomyces cerevisiae VMA1
   6015..6167    +  CDS            CBD: chitin binding domain from chitinase A1 (Watanabe et al., 1994); Bacillus circulans chiA
   6171..6719    +  CDS            Sce VMA intein 3' region: modified 3' region of the intein from the yeast Vma1 subunit of the vacuolar ATPase (Chong et al., 1998); Saccharomyces cerevisiae VMA1; C-terminal cleavage of this intein can be induced by thiols.
   6720..6902    +  CDS            MT2C_RABIT: Experimental evidence at protein level: Swiss-Prot protein existence level 1. Metallothioneins have a high content of cysteine residues that bind various heavy metals; these proteins are transcriptionally regulated by both heavy metals and glucocorticoids. From Oryctolagus cuniculus (Rabbit).
   6970..7019    +  CDS            SET1 (fragment): solubility-enhancement tag derived from T7 phage gene 10B
   7027..7074    +  terminator     T7 terminator: transcription terminator for bacteriophage T7 RNA polymerase
>Addgene plasmid #105697 | MT2a_C21A | addgene full sequence | sequence record 203314 | Addgene NGS Result
GTGCGCGGAACCCCTATTTGTTTATTTTTCTAAATACATTCAAATATGTATCCGCTCATGAGACAATAAC
CCTGATAAATGCTTCAATAATATTGAAAAAGGAAGAGTATGAGTATTCAACATTTCCGTGTCGCCCTTAT
TCCCTTTTTTGCGGCATTTTGCCTTCCTGTTTTTGCTCACCCAGAAACGCTGGTGAAAGTAAAAGATGCT
GAAGATCAGTTGGGTGCACGAGTGGGTTACATCGAACTGGATCTCAACAGCGGTAAGATCCTTGAGAGTT
TTCGCCCCGAAGAACGTTTCCCAATGATGAGCACTTTTAAAGTTCTGCTATGTGGCGCGGTATTATCCCG
TGTTGACGCCGGGCAAGAGCAACTCGGTCGCCGCATACACTATTCTCAGAATGACTTGGTTGAGTACTCA
CCAGTCACAGAAAAGCATCTTACGGATGGCATGACAGTAAGAGAATTATGCAGTGCTGCCATAACCATGA
GTGATAACACTGCGGCCAACTTACTTCTGACAACGATCGGAGGACCGAAGGAGCTAACCGCTTTTTTGCA
CAACATGGGGGATCATGTAACTCGCCTTGATCGTTGGGAACCGGAGCTGAATGAAGCCATACCAAACGAC
GAGCGTGACACCACGATGCCTGTAGCAATGGCAACAACGTTGCGCAAACTATTAACTGGCGAACTACTTA
CTCTAGCTTCCCGGCAACAATTAATAGACTGGATGGAGGCGGATAAAGTTGCAGGACCACTTCTGCGCTC
GGCCCTTCCGGCTGGCTGGTTTATTGCTGATAAATCTGGAGCCGGTGAGCGTGGGTCTCGCGGTATCATT
GCAGCACTGGGGCCAGATGGTAAGCCCTCCCGTATCGTAGTTATCTACACGACGGGGAGTCAGGCAACTA
TGGATGAACGAAATAGACAGATCGCTGAGATAGGTGCCTCACTGATTAAGCATTGGTAACTGTCAGACCA
AGTTTACTCATATATACTTTAGATTGATT
[38 nt withheld, positions 1010-1047]
A
[37 nt withheld, positions 1049-1085]
ATTTTGTTAAAATTCGCGTTAAATTTTTGTTAAATCAGCTCATTTTTTAACCAATAGGCCGAAATCGGCA
AAATCCCTTATAAATCAAAAGAATAGCCCGAGATAGGGT
[37 nt withheld, positions 1195-1231]
AAAGAACGTGGACTCCAACGTCAAAGG
[141 nt withheld, positions 1259-1399]
G
[125 nt withheld, positions 1401-1525]
AAAGGATCTAGGTGAAGATCCTTTTTGATAATCTCATGACCAAAATCCCTTAACGTGAGTTTTCGTTCCA
CTGAGCGTCAGACCCCGTAGAAAAGATCAAAGGATCTTCTTGAGATCCTTTTTTTCTGCGCGTAATCTGC
TGCTTGCAAACAAAAAAACCACCGCTACCAGCGGTGGTTTGTTTGCCGGATCAAGAGCTACCAACTCTTT
TTCCGAAGGTAACTGGCTTCAGCAGAGCGCAGATACCAAATACTGTCCTTCTAGTGTAGCCGTAGTTAGG
CCACCACTTCAAGAACTCTGTAGCACCGCCTACATACCTCGCTCTGCTAATCCTGTTACCAGTGGCTGCT
GCCAGTGGCGATAAGTCGTGTCTTACCGGGTTGGACTCAAGACGATAGTTACCGGATAAGGCGCAGCGGT
CGGGCTGAACGGGGGGTTCGTGCACACAGCCCAGCTTGGAGCGAACGACCTACACCGAACTGAGATACCT
ACAGCGTGAGCTATGAGAAAGCGCCACGCTTCCCGAAGGGAGAAAGGCGGACAGGTATCCGGTAAGCGGC
AGGGTCGGAACAGGAGAGCGCACGAGGGAGCTTCCAGGGGGAAACGCCTGGTATCTTTATAGTCCTGTCG
GGTTTCGCCACCTCTGACTTGAGCGTCGATTTTTGTGATGCTCGTCAGGGGGGCGGAGCCTATGGAAAAA
CGCCAGCAACGCGGCCTTTTTACGGTTCCTGGCCTTTTGCTGGCCTTTTGCTCACATGTTCTTTCCTGCG
TTATCCCCTGATTCTGTGGATAACCGTATTACCGCCTTTGAGTGAGCTGATACCGCTCGCCGCAGCCGAA
CGACCGAGCGCAGCGAGTCAGTGAGCGAGGAAGCTATGGTGCACTCTCAGTACAATCTGCTCTGATGCCG
CATAGTTAAGCCAGTATACACTCCGCTATCGCTACGTGACTGGGTCATGGCTGCGCCCCGACACCCGCCA
ACACCCGCTGACGCGCCCTGACGGGCTTGTCTGCTCCCGGCATCCGCTTACAGACAAGCTGTGACCGTCT
CCGGGAGCTGCATGTGTCAGAGGTTTTCACCGTCATCACCGAAACGCGCGAGGCAGCTGCGGTAAAGCTC
ATCAGCGTGGTCGTGCAGCGATTCACAGATGTCTGCCTGTTCATCCGCGTCCAGCTCGTTGAGTTTCTCC
AGAAGCGTTAATGTCTGGCTTCTGATAAAGCGGGCCATGTTAAGGGCGGTTTTTTCCTGTTTGGTCACTG
ATGCCTCCGTGTAAGGGGGATTTCTGTTCATGGGGGTAATGATACCGATGAAACGAGAGAGGATGCTCAC
GATACGGGTTACTGATGATGAACATGCCCGGTTACTGGAACGTTGTGAGGGTAAACAACTGGCGGTATGG
ATGCGGCGGGACCAGAGAAAAATCACTCAGGGTCAATGCCAGCCGAACGCCAGCAAGACGTAGCCCAGCG
CGTCGGCCGCCATGCCGGCGATAATGGCCTGCTTCTCGCCGAAACGTTTGGTGGCGGGACCAGTGACGAA
GGCTTGAGCGAGGGCGTGCAAGATTCCGAATACCGCAAGCGACAGGCCGATCATCGTCGCGCTCCAGCGA
AAGCGGTCCTCGCCGAAAATGACCCAGAGCGCTGCCGGCACCTGTCCTACGAGTTGCATGATAAAGAAGA
CAGTCATAAGTGCGGCGACGATAGTCATGCCCCGCGCCCACCGGAAGGAGCTGACTGGGTTGAAGGCTCT
CAAGGGCATCGGTCGAGATCCCGGTGCCTAATGAGTGAGCTAACTTACATTAATTGCGTTGCGCTCACTG
CCCGCTTTCCAGTCGGGAAACCTGTCGTGCCAGCTGCATTAATGAATCGGCCAACGCGCGGGGAGAGGCG
GTTTGCGTATTGGGCGCCAGGGTGGTTTTTCTTTTCACCAGTGAGACGGGCAACAGCTGATTGCCCTTCA
CCGCCTGGCCCTGAGAGAGTTGCAGCAAGCGGTCCACGCTGGTTTGCCCCAGCAGGCGAAAATCCTGTTT
GATGGTGGTTAACGGCGGGATATAACATGAGCTGTCTTCGGTATCGTCGTATCCCACTACCGAGATGTCC
GCACCAACGCGCAGCCCGGACTCGGTAATGGCGCGCATTGCGCCCAGCGCCATCTGATCGTTGGCAACCA
GCATCGCAGTGGGAACGATGCCCTCATTCAGCATTTGCATGGTTTGTTGAAAACCGGACATGGCACTCCA
GTCGCCTTCCCGTTCCGCTATCGGCTGAATTTGATTGCGAGTGAGATATTTATGCCAGCCAGCCAGACGC
AGACGCGCCGAGACAGAACTTAATGGGCCCGCTAACAGCGCGATTTGCTGGTGACCCAATGCGACCAGAT
GCTCCACGCCCAGTCGCGTACCGTCTTCATGGGAGAAAATAATACTGTTGATGGGTGTCTGGTCAGAGAC
ATCAAGAAATAACGCCGGAACATTAGTGCAGGCAGCTTCCACAGCAATGGCATCCTGGTCATCCAGCGGA
TAGTTAATGATCAGCCCACTGACGCGTTGCGCGAGAAGATTGTGCACCGCCGCTTTACAGGCTTCGACGC
CGCTTCGTTCTACCATCGACACCACCACGCTGGCACCCAGTTGATCGGCGCGAGATTTAATCGCCGCGAC
AATTTGCGACGGCGCGTGCAGGGCCAGACTGGAGGTGGCAACGCCAATCAGCAACGACTGTTTGCCCGCC
AGTTGTTGTGCCACGCGGTTGGGAATGTAATTCAGCTCCGCCATCGCCGCTTCCACTTTTTCCCGCGTTT
TCGCAGAAACGTGGCTGGCCTGGTTCACCACGCGGGAAACGGTCTGATAAGAGACACCGGCATACTCTGC
GACATCGTATAACGTTACTGGTTTCACATTCACCACCCTGAATTGACTCTCTTCCGGGCGCTATCATGCC
ATACCGCGAAAGGTTTTGCGCCATTCGATGGTGTCCGGGATCTCGACGCTCTCCCTTATGCGACTCCTGC
ATTAGGAAGCAGCCCAGTAGTAGGTTGAGGCCGTTGAGCACCGCCGCCGCAAGGAATGGTGCATGCCGGC
ATGCCGCCCTTTCGTCTTCAAGAATTAATTCCCAATTCCCCAGGCATCAAATAAAACGAAAGGCTCAGTC
GAAAGACTGGGCCTTTCGTTTTATCTGTTGTTTGTCGGTGAACGCTCTCCTGAGTAGGACAAATCCGCCG
GGAGCGGATTTGAACGTTGCGAAGCAACGGCCCGGAGGGTGGCGGGCAGGACGCCCGCCATAAACTGCCA
GGAATTAATTCCCCAGGCATCAAATAAAACGAAAGGCTCAGTCGAAAGACTGGGCCTTTCGTTTTATCTG
TTGTTTGTCGGTGAACGCTCTCCTGAGTAGGACAAATCCGCCGGGAGCGGATTTGAACGTTGCGAAGCAA
CGGCCCGGAGGGTGGCGGGCAGGACGCCCGCCATAAACTGCCAGGAATTGGGGATCGGAATTAATTCCCG
GTTTAAACCGGGGATCTCGATCCCGCGAAATTAATACGACTCACTATAGGGGAATTGTGAGCGGATAACA
ATTCCCCTCTAGAAATAATTTTGTTTAACTTTAAGAAGGAGATATACTTATGAAAATCGAAGAAGGTAAA
CTGGTAATCGGTTCCCTGGAGGGTTGCTTTGCCAAGGGTACCAATGTTTTAATGGCGGATGGCTCTATTG
AATGTATTGAAAACATTGAGGTTGGTAATAAGGTCATGGGTAAAGATGGCAGACCTCGTGAGGTAATTAA
ATTGCCCAGAGGAAGAGAAACTATGTACAGCGTCGTGCAGAAAAGTCAGCACAGAGCCCACAAAAGTGAC
TCAAGTCGTGAAGTGCCAGAATTACTCAAGTTTACGTGTAATGCGACCCATGAGTTGGTTGTTAGAACAC
CTCGTAGTGTCCGCCGTTTGTCTCGTACCATTAAGGGTGTCGAATATTTTGAAGTTATTACTTTTGAGAT
GGGCCAAAAGAAAGCCCCCGACGGTAGAATTGTTGAGCTTGTCAAGGAAGTTTCAAAGAGCTACCCAATA
TCTGAGGGGCCTGAGAGAGCCAACGAATTAGTAGAATCCTATAGAAAGGCTTCAAATAAAGCTTATTTTG
AGTGGACTATTGAGGCCAGAGATCTTTCTCTGTTGGGTTCCCATGTTCGTAAAGCTACCTACCAGACTTA
CGCTCCAATTCTTTATGAGAATGACCACTTTTTCGACTACATGCAAAAAAGTAAGTTTCATCTCACCATT
GAAGGTCCAAAAGTACTTGCTTATTTACTTGGTTTATGGATTGGTGATGGATTGTCTGACAGGGCAACTT
TTTCGGTTGATTCCAGAGATACTTCTTTGATGGAACGTGTTACTGAATATGCTGAAAAGTTGAATTTGTG
CGCCGAGTATAAGGACAGAAAAGAACCACAAGTTGCCAAAACTGTTAATTTGTACTCTAAAGTTGTCAGA
GGTGCTAGCACAAATCCTGGTGTATCCGCTTGGCAGGTCAACACAGCTTATACTGCGGGACAATTGGTCA
CATATAACGGCAAGACGTATAAATGTTTGCAGCCCCACACCTCCTTGGCAGGATGGGAACCATCCAACGT
TCCTGCCTTGTGGCAGCTTCAAGGTGGCCACGGTGGTATTCGCAATAATCTTAATACTGAGAATCCATTA
TGGGACGCTATTGTTGGCTTAGGATTCTTGAAGGACGGTGTCAAAAATATTCCTTCTTTCTTGTCTACGG
ACAATATCGGTACTCGTGAAACATTTCTTGCTGGTCTAATTGATTCTGATGGCTATGTTACTGATGAGCA
TGGTATTAAAGCAACAATAAAGACAATTCATACTTCTGTCAGAGATGGTTTGGTTTCCCTTGCTCGTTCT
TTAGGCTTAGTAGTCTCGGTTAACGCAGAACCTGCTAAGGTTGACATGAATGTCACCAAACATAAAATTA
GTTATGCTATTTATATGTCTGGTGGAGATGTTTTGCTTAACGTTCTTTCGAAGTGTGCCGGCTCTAAAAA
ATTCAGGCCTGCTCCCGCCGCTGCTTTTGCACGTGAGTGCCGCGGATTTTATTTCGAGTTACAAGAATTG
AAGGAAGACGATTATTATGGGATTACTTTATCTGATGATTCTGATCATCAGTTTTTGCTTGGATCTCAGG
TTGTTGTACAGAACATGGATCCGAACTGCAGCTGTGCGGCGGGTGATTCTTGCACGTGTGCGGGCAGCTG
CAAAGCGAAAGAATGCAAATGCACCAGCTGCAAAAAAAGCTGCTGCAGCTGCTGTCCGGTGGGCTGTGCG
AAATGCGCGCAAGGCTGCATTTGCAAAGGCGCGAGCGATAAATGCAGCTGCTGCGCGTAACTGCAGACCA
CCATCGTCGACGGATCCGAATTCCCTGCAGGTAATTAAATAACTAGTTGATCCGGCTGCTAACAAAGCCC
GAAAGGAAGCTGAGTTGGCTGCTGCCACCGCTGAGCAATAACTAGCATAACCCCTTGGGGCCTCTAAACG
GGTCTTGAGGGGTTTTTTGCTGAAAGGAGGAACTATATCCGGATAACTACGTCAGGTGGCACTTTTCGGG
GAAAT
